Addgene plasmid #84607: pGEX-HCF-1rep1E10A
Purpose: Plasmid contains HCF-1rep1E10A with GST-tag
Depositing lab: Winship Herr. Depositing organization: Universite de Lausanne (UNIL). Publication: O-GlcNAc transferase catalyzes site-specific proteolysis of HCF-1. Capotosti F, Guernier S, Lammers F, Waridel P, Cai Y, Jin J, Conaway JW, Conaway RC, Herr W. Cell. 2011 Feb 4;144(3):376-88. doi: 10.1016/j.cell.2010.12.030. PubMed 21295698.
Backbone
  Vector backbone: pGEX-6P-2
  Backbone manufacturer: GE Healthcare
  Backbone size w/o insert (bp): 5000
  Total vector size (bp): 5615
  Vector type: Bacterial Expression
Growth in bacteria
  Bacterial resistance: Ampicillin, 100 μg/mL
  Growth temperature: 37°C
  Growth strain: DH5alpha
  Copy number: High Copy
Gene/Insert
  Gene/Insert name: HCF-1rep1E10A (alt name: HCFC1rep1E10A)
  Species: H. sapiens (human)
  Insert size (bp): 615
  Entrez Gene: HCFC1 (a.k.a. CFF, HCF, HCF-1, HCF1, HFC1, MAHCX, MRX3, PPP1R89, VCAF, XLID3)
  Promoter: T7
  Tag / fusion protein: GST (N terminal on backbone); His (C terminal on backbone)
  Cloning method: Restriction Enzyme; 5′ cloning site BamHI (destroyed during cloning); 3′ cloning site NotI (not destroyed)
  Sequencing primers: 5′ GEX5-for; 3′ GEX3-rev
Terms and licenses: Academic/Nonprofit Terms; Industry Terms: Not Available to Industry
How to cite: pGEX-HCF-1rep1E10A was a gift from Winship Herr (Addgene plasmid # 84607 ; http://n2t.net/addgene:84607 ; RRID:Addgene_84607)
