[The description below was written by a language model from this plasmid's Addgene catalogue record and pLannotate feature annotations shown in this document.]
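Description:
pGEX-HCF-1rep1E10A is a bacterial expression plasmid built on the pGEX-6P-2 backbone for producing a GST-tagged fragment of human HCF-1 (HCFC1) in E. coli. It replicates from a ColE1/pMB1-type origin, listed as high copy, and is selected with ampicillin through the β-lactamase (AmpR) gene. The backbone also carries lacI with its promoter (annotated as the lacIq variant in the depositor sequence and as the plain lacI promoter in the sequencing result), together with residual lac promoter/operator and lacZα sequences and pBR322-derived bom and rop fragments.

The insert is a 615 bp portion of HCFC1 named HCF-1rep1E10A. The name suggests it covers the first HCF-1 repeat with a glutamate-to-alanine substitution at position 10, although the record does not spell this out. It was cloned between BamHI (destroyed) and NotI (retained), downstream of and in frame with the Schistosoma japonicum GST coding sequence, giving an N-terminal GST fusion. The catalogue lists the promoter as T7, but both feature tables instead show a tac promoter followed by a lac operator upstream of GST, the usual pGEX arrangement. Expression would therefore be repressed by the plasmid-encoded lac repressor and induced with IPTG. The catalogue also lists a C-terminal His tag, which is not annotated in either feature table.

The associated publication concerns site-specific proteolysis of HCF-1 by O-GlcNAc transferase. The construct is therefore plausibly a source of purified recombinant mutant repeat substrate for such cleavage studies, but the record states only that it contains the GST-tagged insert.
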