Features (pLannotate 1.2.2; 17 found; start..end, strand, type, name):
      6..107     -  CDS            yciV (fragment): RNAAM_ECOLI - Also known as trpH From Escherichia coli (strain K12).
    183..211     +  promoter       tac promoter: strong E. coli promoter; hybrid between the trp and lac UV5 promoters
    219..235     +  protein_bind   lac operator: The lac repressor binds to the lac operator to inhibit transcription in E. coli. This inhibition can be relieved by adding lactose or isopropyl-β-D-thiogalactopyranoside (IPTG). lac repressor encoded by lacI
    258..911     +  CDS            GST26_SCHJA: Experimental evidence at protein level: Swiss-Prot protein existence level 1. GST isoenzymes appear to play a central role in the parasite detoxification system. Other functions are also suspected including a role in increasing the solubility of haematin in the parasite gut. From Schistosoma japonicum (Blood fluke).
    972..1586    +  CDS            HCFC1 (fragment): HCFC1_HUMAN - Also known as HCF1, HFC1. Experimental evidence at protein level: Swiss-Prot protein existence level 1. (Microbial infection) In case of human herpes simplex virus (HSV) infection, HCFC1 forms a multiprotein-DNA complex with the viral transactivator protein VP16 and POU2F1 thereby enabling the transcription of the viral immediate early genes. From Homo sapiens (Human).
   1632..1671    +  CDS            rop (fragment): Rop protein, which maintains plasmids at low copy number; rop
   1773..1813    +  misc_feature   bom (fragment): basis of mobility region from pBR322
   1918..2022    +  promoter       AmpR promoter: bla
   2023..2883    +  CDS            AmpR: β-lactamase; bla; confers resistance to ampicillin, carbenicillin, and related antibiotics
   3054..3642    +  rep_origin     ori: high-copy-number ColE1/pMB1/pBR322/pUC origin of replication
   3828..3879    -  misc_feature   bom (fragment): basis of mobility region from pBR322
   3886..3963    +  promoter       lacIq promoter: lacI (mutant); In the lacIq allele, a single base change in the promoter boosts expression of the lacI gene about 10-fold.
   3964..5046    +  CDS            lacI: lac repressor; lacI; The lac repressor binds to the lac operator to inhibit transcription in E. coli. This inhibition can be relieved by adding lactose or isopropyl-β-D-thiogalactopyranoside (IPTG).
   5059..5080    +  protein_bind   CAP binding site: CAP binding activates transcription in the presence of cAMP. E. coli catabolite activator protein
   5095..5125    +  promoter       lac promoter: promoter for the E. coli lac operon
   5133..5149    +  protein_bind   lac operator: The lac repressor binds to the lac operator to inhibit transcription in E. coli. This inhibition can be relieved by adding lactose or isopropyl-β-D-thiogalactopyranoside (IPTG). lac repressor encoded by lacI
   5169..5342    +  CDS            lacZα: LacZα fragment of β-galactosidase; lacZ fragment
>Addgene plasmid #84607 | pGEX-HCF-1rep1E10A | depositor full sequence | sequence record 162023 | pGEX-HCF-1rep1E10A sequence 5615 bps
ACGTTATCGACTGCACGGTGCACCAATGCTTCTGGCGTCAGGCAGCCATCGGAAGCTGTGGTATGGCTGT
GCAGGTCGTAAATCACTGCATAATTCGTGTCGCTCAAGGCGCACTCCCGTTCTGGATAATGTTTTTTGCG
CCGACATCATAACGGTTCTGGCAAATATTCTGAAATGAGCTGTTGACAATTAATCATCGGCTCGTATAAT
GTGTGGAATTGTGAGCGGATAACAATTTCACACAGGAAACAGTATTCATGTCCCCTATACTAGGTTATTG
GAAAATTAAGGGCCTTGTGCAACCCACTCGACTTCTTTTGGAATATCTTGAAGAAAAATATGAAGAGCAT
TTGTATGAGCGCGATGAAGGTGATAAATGGCGAAACAAAAAGTTTGAATTGGGTTTGGAGTTTCCCAATC
TTCCTTATTATATTGATGGTGATGTTAAATTAACACAGTCTATGGCCATCATACGTTATATAGCTGACAA
GCACAACATGTTGGGTGGTTGTCCAAAAGAGCGTGCAGAGATTTCAATGCTTGAAGGAGCGGTTTTGGAT
ATTAGATACGGTGTTTCGAGAATTGCATATAGTAAAGACTTTGAAACTCTCAAAGTTGATTTTCTTAGCA
AGCTACCTGAAATGCTGAAAATGTTCGAAGATCGTTTATGTCATAAAACATATTTAAATGGTGATCATGT
AACCCATCCTGACTTCATGTTGTATGACGCTCTTGATGTTGTTTTATACATGGACCCAATGTGCCTGGAT
GCGTTCCCAAAATTAGTTTGTTTTAAAAAACGTATTGAAGCTATCCCACAAATTGATAAGTACTTGAAAT
CCAGCAAGTATATAGCATGGCCTTTGCAGGGCTGGCAAGCCACGTTTGGTGGTGGCGACCATCCTCCAAA
ATCGGATCTGGAAGTTCTGTTCCAGGGGCCCCTGGAAAACTTGTATTTCCAGGGCGGGTCCCCAGCCGTC
ACCACGTTGGTTGTGAAAGGCACCACAGGTGTCACGACCCTAGGCACAGTGACAGGCACCGTCTCCACCA
GCCTTGCCGGGGCGGGGGGCCACAGCACTAGTGCTTCCCTGGCCACGCCCATCACCACCTTGGGCACCAT
TGCCACCCTCTCAAGCCAGGTGATCAACCCCACTGCCATCACTGTGTCGGCCGCACAGACCACGCTGACA
GCGGCAGGCGGGCTCACAACCCCAACCATCACCATGCAGCCCGTGTCCCAGCCCACCCAGGTAACTCTGA
TCACGGCACCTAGTGGGGTGGAGGCCCAGCCTGTGCATGACCTCCCTGTGTCCATTCTGGCCTCCCCGAC
TACAGAACAGCCCACCGCCACAGTTACCATCGCCGACTCAGGCCAGGGTGATGTGCAGCCTGGCACTGTC
ACCTTGGTGTGCTCCAACCCACCCTGTGCGACCCACGAGACTGGCACCACCAACACGGCCACCACTACTG
TTGTGGCTAACCTTGGGGGACACCCCCAGCCCACCCAAGTGCAGTTCGTCTGTGACAGACAGGAGGCAGC
TGCTTCTCTTGTGACCTCGACTGTGGGCCAGCAGAATGGTAGCGTGGCGGCCGCATCGCACCATCATCAT
CATCATTGACTGACTGACGATCTGCCTCGCGCGTTTCGGTGATGACGGTGAAAACCTCTGACACATGCAG
CTCCCGGAGACGGTCACAGCTTGTCTGTAAGCGGATGCCGGGAGCAGACAAGCCCGTCAGGGCGCGTCAG
CGGGTGTTGGCGGGTGTCGGGGCGCAGCCATGACCCAGTCACGTAGCGATAGCGGAGTGTATAATTCTTG
AAGACGAAAGGGCCTCGTGATACGCCTATTTTTATAGGTTAATGTCATGATAATAATGGTTTCTTAGACG
TCAGGTGGCACTTTTCGGGGAAATGTGCGCGGAACCCCTATTTGTTTATTTTTCTAAATACATTCAAATA
TGTATCCGCTCATGAGACAATAACCCTGATAAATGCTTCAATAATATTGAAAAAGGAAGAGTATGAGTAT
TCAACATTTCCGTGTCGCCCTTATTCCCTTTTTTGCGGCATTTTGCCTTCCTGTTTTTGCTCACCCAGAA
ACGCTGGTGAAAGTAAAAGATGCTGAAGATCAGTTGGGTGCACGAGTGGGTTACATCGAACTGGATCTCA
ACAGCGGTAAGATCCTTGAGAGTTTTCGCCCCGAAGAACGTTTTCCAATGATGAGCACTTTTAAAGTTCT
GCTATGTGGCGCGGTATTATCCCGTGTTGACGCCGGGCAAGAGCAACTCGGTCGCCGCATACACTATTCT
CAGAATGACTTGGTTGAGTACTCACCAGTCACAGAAAAGCATCTTACGGATGGCATGACAGTAAGAGAAT
TATGCAGTGCTGCCATAACCATGAGTGATAACACTGCGGCCAACTTACTTCTGACAACGATCGGAGGACC
GAAGGAGCTAACCGCTTTTTTGCACAACATGGGGGATCATGTAACTCGCCTTGATCGTTGGGAACCGGAG
CTGAATGAAGCCATACCAAACGACGAGCGTGACACCACGATGCCTGCAGCAATGGCAACAACGTTGCGCA
AACTATTAACTGGCGAACTACTTACTCTAGCTTCCCGGCAACAATTAATAGACTGGATGGAGGCGGATAA
AGTTGCAGGACCACTTCTGCGCTCGGCCCTTCCGGCTGGCTGGTTTATTGCTGATAAATCTGGAGCCGGT
GAGCGTGGGTCTCGCGGTATCATTGCAGCACTGGGGCCAGATGGTAAGCCCTCCCGTATCGTAGTTATCT
ACACGACGGGGAGTCAGGCAACTATGGATGAACGAAATAGACAGATCGCTGAGATAGGTGCCTCACTGAT
TAAGCATTGGTAACTGTCAGACCAAGTTTACTCATATATACTTTAGATTGATTTAAAACTTCATTTTTAA
TTTAAAAGGATCTAGGTGAAGATCCTTTTTGATAATCTCATGACCAAAATCCCTTAACGTGAGTTTTCGT
TCCACTGAGCGTCAGACCCCGTAGAAAAGATCAAAGGATCTTCTTGAGATCCTTTTTTTCTGCGCGTAAT
CTGCTGCTTGCAAACAAAAAAACCACCGCTACCAGCGGTGGTTTGTTTGCCGGATCAAGAGCTACCAACT
CTTTTTCCGAAGGTAACTGGCTTCAGCAGAGCGCAGATACCAAATACTGTCCTTCTAGTGTAGCCGTAGT
TAGGCCACCACTTCAAGAACTCTGTAGCACCGCCTACATACCTCGCTCTGCTAATCCTGTTACCAGTGGC
TGCTGCCAGTGGCGATAAGTCGTGTCTTACCGGGTTGGACTCAAGACGATAGTTACCGGATAAGGCGCAG
CGGTCGGGCTGAACGGGGGGTTCGTGCACACAGCCCAGCTTGGAGCGAACGACCTACACCGAACTGAGAT
ACCTACAGCGTGAGCTATGAGAAAGCGCCACGCTTCCCGAAGGGAGAAAGGCGGACAGGTATCCGGTAAG
CGGCAGGGTCGGAACAGGAGAGCGCACGAGGGAGCTTCCAGGGGGAAACGCCTGGTATCTTTATAGTCCT
GTCGGGTTTCGCCACCTCTGACTTGAGCGTCGATTTTTGTGATGCTCGTCAGGGGGGCGGAGCCTATGGA
AAAACGCCAGCAACGCGGCCTTTTTACGGTTCCTGGCCTTTTGCTGGCCTTTTGCTCACATGTTCTTTCC
TGCGTTATCCCCTGATTCTGTGGATAACCGTATTACCGCCTTTGAGTGAGCTGATACCGCTCGCCGCAGC
CGAACGACCGAGCGCAGCGAGTCAGTGAGCGAGGAAGCGGAAGAGCGCCTGATGCGGTATTTTCTCCTTA
CGCATCTGTGCGGTATTTCACACCGCATAAATTCCGACACCATCGAATGGTGCAAAACCTTTCGCGGTAT
GGCATGATAGCGCCCGGAAGAGAGTCAATTCAGGGTGGTGAATGTGAAACCAGTAACGTTATACGATGTC
GCAGAGTATGCCGGTGTCTCTTATCAGACCGTTTCCCGCGTGGTGAACCAGGCCAGCCACGTTTCTGCGA
AAACGCGGGAAAAAGTGGAAGCGGCGATGGCGGAGCTGAATTACATTCCCAACCGCGTGGCACAACAACT
GGCGGGCAAACAGTCGTTGCTGATTGGCGTTGCCACCTCCAGTCTGGCCCTGCACGCGCCGTCGCAAATT
GTCGCGGCGATTAAATCTCGCGCCGATCAACTGGGTGCCAGCGTGGTGGTGTCGATGGTAGAACGAAGCG
GCGTCGAAGCCTGTAAAGCGGCGGTGCACAATCTTCTCGCGCAACGCGTCAGTGGGCTGATCATTAACTA
TCCGCTGGATGACCAGGATGCCATTGCTGTGGAAGCTGCCTGCACTAATGTTCCGGCGTTATTTCTTGAT
GTCTCTGACCAGACACCCATCAACAGTATTATTTTCTCCCATGAAGACGGTACGCGACTGGGCGTGGAGC
ATCTGGTCGCATTGGGTCACCAGCAAATCGCGCTGTTAGCGGGCCCATTAAGTTCTGTCTCGGCGCGTCT
GCGTCTGGCTGGCTGGCATAAATATCTCACTCGCAATCAAATTCAGCCGATAGCGGAACGGGAAGGCGAC
TGGAGTGCCATGTCCGGTTTTCAACAAACCATGCAAATGCTGAATGAGGGCATCGTTCCCACTGCGATGC
TGGTTGCCAACGATCAGATGGCGCTGGGCGCAATGCGCGCCATTACCGAGTCCGGGCTGCGCGTTGGTGC
GGATATCTCGGTAGTGGGATACGACGATACCGAAGACAGCTCATGTTATATCCCGCCGTCAACCACCATC
AAACAGGATTTTCGCCTGCTGGGGCAAACCAGCGTGGACCGCTTGCTGCAACTCTCTCAGGGCCAGGCGG
TGAAGGGCAATCAGCTGTTGCCCGTCTCACTGGTGAAAAGAAAAACCACCCTGGCGCCCAATACGCAAAC
CGCCTCTCCCCGCGCGTTGGCCGATTCATTAATGCAGCTGGCACGACAGGTTTCCCGACTGGAAAGCGGG
CAGTGAGCGCAACGCAATTAATGTGAGTTAGCTCACTCATTAGGCACCCCAGGCTTTACACTTTATGCTT
CCGGCTCGTATGTTGTGTGGAATTGTGAGCGGATAACAATTTCACACAGGAAACAGCTATGACCATGATT
ACGGATTCACTGGCCGTCGTTTTACAACGTCGTGACTGGGAAAACCCTGGCGTTACCCAACTTAATCGCC
TTGCAGCACATCCCCCTTTCGCCAGCTGGCGTAATAGCGAAGAGGCCCGCACCGATCGCCCTTCCCAACA
GTTGCGCAGCCTGAATGGCGAATGGCGCTTTGCCTGGTTTCCGGCACCAGAAGCGGTGCCGGAAAGCTGG
CTGGAGTGCGATCTTCCTGAGGCCGATACTGTCGTCGTCCCCTCAAACTGGCAGATGCACGGTTACGATG
CGCCCATCTACACCAACGTAACCTATCCCATTACGGTCAATCCGCCGTTTGTTCCCACGGAGAATCCGAC
GGGTTGTTACTCGCTCACATTTAATGTTGATGAAAGCTGGCTACAGGAAGGCCAGACGCGAATTATTTTT
GATGGCGTTGGAATT
