Features (pLannotate 1.2.2; 17 found; start..end, strand, type, name):
    182..210     +  promoter       tac promoter: strong E. coli promoter; hybrid between the trp and lac UV5 promoters
    218..234     +  protein_bind   lac operator: The lac repressor binds to the lac operator to inhibit transcription in E. coli. This inhibition can be relieved by adding lactose or isopropyl-β-D-thiogalactopyranoside (IPTG). lac repressor encoded by lacI
    257..910     +  CDS            GST26_SCHJA: Experimental evidence at protein level: Swiss-Prot protein existence level 1. GST isoenzymes appear to play a central role in the parasite detoxification system. Other functions are also suspected including a role in increasing the solubility of haematin in the parasite gut. From Schistosoma japonicum (Blood fluke).
    971..1585    +  CDS            HCFC1 (fragment): HCFC1_HUMAN - Also known as HCF1, HFC1. Experimental evidence at protein level: Swiss-Prot protein existence level 1. (Microbial infection) In case of human herpes simplex virus (HSV) infection, HCFC1 forms a multiprotein-DNA complex with the viral transactivator protein VP16 and POU2F1 thereby enabling the transcription of the viral immediate early genes. From Homo sapiens (Human).
   1631..1670    +  CDS            rop (fragment): Rop protein, which maintains plasmids at low copy number; rop
   1772..1812    +  misc_feature   bom (fragment): basis of mobility region from pBR322
   1917..2021    +  promoter       AmpR promoter: bla
   2022..2882    +  CDS            AmpR: β-lactamase; bla; confers resistance to ampicillin, carbenicillin, and related antibiotics
   3053..3641    +  rep_origin     ori: high-copy-number ColE1/pMB1/pBR322/pUC origin of replication
   3827..3878    -  misc_feature   bom (fragment): basis of mobility region from pBR322
   3885..3962    +  promoter       lacI promoter: lacI
   3963..5045    +  CDS            lacI: lac repressor; lacI; The lac repressor binds to the lac operator to inhibit transcription in E. coli. This inhibition can be relieved by adding lactose or isopropyl-β-D-thiogalactopyranoside (IPTG).
   5058..5079    +  protein_bind   CAP binding site: CAP binding activates transcription in the presence of cAMP. E. coli catabolite activator protein
   5094..5124    +  promoter       lac promoter: promoter for the E. coli lac operon
   5132..5148    +  protein_bind   lac operator: The lac repressor binds to the lac operator to inhibit transcription in E. coli. This inhibition can be relieved by adding lactose or isopropyl-β-D-thiogalactopyranoside (IPTG). lac repressor encoded by lacI
   5168..5341    +  CDS            lacZα: LacZα fragment of β-galactosidase; lacZ fragment
   5605..106     -  CDS            yciV (fragment) (across the origin): RNAAM_ECOLI - Also known as trpH From Escherichia coli (strain K12).
>Addgene plasmid #84607 | pGEX-HCF-1rep1E10A | addgene full sequence | sequence record 193568 | Addgene NGS Result
GCTTATCGACTGCACGGTGCACCAATGCTTCTGGCGTCAGGCAGCCATCGGAAGCTGTGGTATGGCTGTG
CAGGTCGTAAATCACTGCATAATTCGTGTCGCTCAAGGCGCACTCCCGTTCTGGATAATGTTTTTTGCGC
CGACATCATAACGGTTCTGGCAAATATTCTGAAATGAGCTGTTGACAATTAATCATCGGCTCGTATAATG
TGTGGAATTGTGAGCGGATAACAATTTCACACAGGAAACAGTATTCATGTCCCCTATACTAGGTTATTGG
AAAATTAAGGGCCTTGTGCAACCCACTCGACTTCTTTTGGAATATCTTGAAGAAAAATATGAAGAGCATT
TGTATGAGCGCGATGAAGGTGATAAATGGCGAAACAAAAAGTTTGAATTGGGTTTGGAGTTTCCCAATCT
TCCTTATTATATTGATGGTGATGTTAAATTAACACAGTCTATGGCCATCATACGTTATATAGCTGACAAG
CACAACATGTTGGGTGGTTGTCCAAAAGAGCGTGCAGAGATTTCAATGCTTGAAGGAGCGGTTTTGGATA
TTAGATACGGTGTTTCGAGAATTGCATATAGTAAAGACTTTGAAACTCTCAAAGTTGATTTTCTTAGCAA
GCTACCTGAAATGCTGAAAATGTTCGAAGATCGTTTATGTCATAAAACATATTTAAATGGTGATCATGTA
ACCCATCCTGACTTCATGTTGTATGACGCTCTTGATGTTGTTTTATACATGGACCCAATGTGCCTGGATG
CGTTCCCAAAATTAGTTTGTTTTAAAAAACGTATTGAAGCTATCCCACAAATTGATAAGTACTTGAAATC
CAGCAAGTATATAGCATGGCCTTTGCAGGGCTGGCAAGCCACGTTTGGTGGTGGCGACCATCCTCCAAAA
TCGGATCTGGAAGTTCTGTTCCAGGGGCCCCTGGAAAACTTGTATTTCCAGGGCGGGTCCCCAGCCGTCA
CCACGTTGGTTGTGAAAGGCACCACAGGTGTCACGACCCTAGGCACAGTGACAGGCACCGTCTCCACCAG
CCTTGCCGGGGCGGGGGGCCACAGCACTAGTGCTTCCCTGGCCACGCCCATCACCACCTTGGGCACCATT
GCCACCCTCTCAAGCCAGGTGATCAACCCCACTGCCATCACTGTGTCGGCCGCACAGACCACGCTGACAG
CGGCAGGCGGGCTCACAACCCCAACCATCACCATGCAGCCCGTGTCCCAGCCCACCCAGGTAACTCTGAT
CACGGCACCTAGTGGGGTGGAGGCCCAGCCTGTGCATGACCTCCCTGTGTCCATTCTGGCCTCCCCGACT
ACAGAACAGCCCACCGCCACAGTTACCATCGCCGACTCAGGCCAGGGTGATGTGCAGCCTGGCACTGTCA
CCTTGGTGTGCTCCAACCCACCCTGTGCGACCCACGAGACTGGCACCACCAACACGGCCACCACTACTGT
TGTGGCTAACCTTGGGGGACACCCCCAGCCCACCCAAGTGCAGTTCGTCTGTGACAGACAGGAGGCAGCT
GCTTCTCTTGTGACCTCGACTGTGGGCCAGCAGAATGGTAGCGTGGCGGCCGCATCGCACCATCATCATC
ATCATTGACTGACTGACGATCTGCCTCGCGCGTTTCGGTGATGACGGTGAAAACCTCTGACACATGCAGC
TCCCGGAGACGGTCACAGCTTGTCTGTAAGCGGATGCCGGGAGCAGACAAGCCCGTCAGGGCGCGTCAGC
GGGTGTTGGCGGGTGTCGGGGCGCAGCCATGACCCAGTCACGTAGCGATAGCGGAGTGTATAATTCTTGA
AGACGAAAGGGCCTCGTGATACGCCTATTTTTATAGGTTAATGTCATGATAATAATGGTTTCTTAGACGT
CAGGTGGCACTTTTCGGGGAAATGTGCGCGGAACCCCTATTTGTTTATTTTTCTAAATACATTCAAATAT
GTATCCGCTCATGAGACAATAACCCTGATAAATGCTTCAATAATATTGAAAAAGGAAGAGTATGAGTATT
CAACATTTCCGTGTCGCCCTTATTCCCTTTTTTGCGGCATTTTGCCTTCCTGTTTTTGCTCACCCAGAAA
CGCTGGTGAAAGTAAAAGATGCTGAAGATCAGTTGGGTGCACGAGTGGGTTACATCGAACTGGATCTCAA
CAGCGGTAAGATCCTTGAGAGTTTTCGCCCCGAAGAACGTTTTCCAATGATGAGCACTTTTAAAGTTCTG
CTATGTGGCGCGGTATTATCCCGTGTTGACGCCGGGCAAGAGCAACTCGGTCGCCGCATACACTATTCTC
AGAATGACTTGGTTGAGTACTCACCAGTCACAGAAAAGCATCTTACGGATGGCATGACAGTAAGAGAATT
ATGCAGTGCTGCCATAACCATGAGTGATAACACTGCGGCCAACTTACTTCTGACAACGATCGGAGGACCG
AAGGAGCTAACCGCTTTTTTGCACAACATGGGGGATCATGTAACTCGCCTTGATCGTTGGGAACCGGAGC
TGAATGAAGCCATACCAAACGACGAGCGTGACACCACGATGCCTGCAGCAATGGCAACAACGTTGCGCAA
ACTATTAACTGGCGAACTACTTACTCTAGCTTCCCGGCAACAATTAATAGACTGGATGGAGGCGGATAAA
GTTGCAGGACCACTTCTGCGCTCGGCCCTTCCGGCTGGCTGGTTTATTGCTGATAAATCTGGAGCCGGTG
AGCGTGGGTCTCGCGGTATCATTGCAGCACTGGGGCCAGATGGTAAGCCCTCCCGTATCGTAGTTATCTA
CACGACGGGGAGTCAGGCAACTATGGATGAACGAAATAGACAGATCGCTGAGATAGGTGCCTCACTGATT
AAGCATTGGTAACTGTCAGACCAAGTTTACTCATATATACTTTAGATTGATTTAAAACTTCATTTTTAAT
TTAAAAGGATCTAGGTGAAGATCCTTTTTGATAATCTCATGACCAAAATCCCTTAACGTGAGTTTTCGTT
CCACTGAGCGTCAGACCCCGTAGAAAAGATCAAAGGATCTTCTTGAGATCCTTTTTTTCTGCGCGTAATC
TGCTGCTTGCAAACAAAAAAACCACCGCTACCAGCGGTGGTTTGTTTGCCGGATCAAGAGCTACCAACTC
TTTTTCCGAAGGTAACTGGCTTCAGCAGAGCGCAGATACCAAATACTGTCCTTCTAGTGTAGCCGTAGTT
AGGCCACCACTTCAAGAACTCTGTAGCACCGCCTACATACCTCGCTCTGCTAATCCTGTTACCAGTGGCT
GCTGCCAGTGGCGATAAGTCGTGTCTTACCGGGTTGGACTCAAGACGATAGTTACCGGATAAGGCGCAGC
GGTCGGGCTGAACGGGGGGTTCGTGCACACAGCCCAGCTTGGAGCGAACGACCTACACCGAACTGAGATA
CCTACAGCGTGAGCTATGAGAAAGCGCCACGCTTCCCGAAGGGAGAAAGGCGGACAGGTATCCGGTAAGC
GGCAGGGTCGGAACAGGAGAGCGCACGAGGGAGCTTCCAGGGGGAAACGCCTGGTATCTTTATAGTCCTG
TCGGGTTTCGCCACCTCTGACTTGAGCGTCGATTTTTGTGATGCTCGTCAGGGGGGCGGAGCCTATGGAA
AAACGCCAGCAACGCGGCCTTTTTACGGTTCCTGGCCTTTTGCTGGCCTTTTGCTCACATGTTCTTTCCT
GCGTTATCCCCTGATTCTGTGGATAACCGTATTACCGCCTTTGAGTGAGCTGATACCGCTCGCCGCAGCC
GAACGACCGAGCGCAGCGAGTCAGTGAGCGAGGAAGCGGAAGAGCGCCTGATGCGGTATTTTCTCCTTAC
GCATCTGTGCGGTATTTCACACCGCATAAATTCCGACACCATCGAATGGCGCAAAACCTTTCGCGGTATG
GCATGATAGCGCCCGGAAGAGAGTCAATTCAGGGTGGTGAATGTGAAACCAGTAACGTTATACGATGTCG
CAGAGTATGCCGGTGTCTCTTATCAGACCGTTTCCCGCGTGGTGAACCAGGCCAGCCACGTTTCTGCGAA
AACGCGGGAAAAAGTGGAAGCGGCGATGGCGGAGCTGAATTACATTCCCAACCGCGTGGCACAACAACTG
GCGGGCAAACAGTCGTTGCTGATTGGCGTTGCCACCTCCAGTCTGGCCCTGCACGCGCCGTCGCAAATTG
TCGCGGCGATTAAATCTCGCGCCGATCAACTGGGTGCCAGCGTGGTGGTGTCGATGGTAGAACGAAGCGG
CGTCGAAGCCTGTAAAGCGGCGGTGCACAATCTTCTCGCGCAACGCGTCAGTGGGCTGATCATTAACTAT
CCGCTGGATGACCAGGATGCCATTGCTGTGGAAGCTGCCTGCACTAATGTTCCGGCGTTATTTCTTGATG
TCTCTGACCAGACACCCATCAACAGTATTATTTTCTCCCATGAAGACGGTACGCGACTGGGCGTGGAGCA
TCTGGTCGCATTGGGTCACCAGCAAATCGCGCTGTTAGCGGGCCCATTAAGTTCTGTCTCGGCGCGTCTG
CGTCTGGCTGGCTGGCATAAATATCTCACTCGCAATCAAATTCAGCCGATAGCGGAACGGGAAGGCGACT
GGAGTGCCATGTCCGGTTTTCAACAAACCATGCAAATGCTGAATGAGGGCATCGTTCCCACTGCGATGCT
GGTTGCCAACGATCAGATGGCGCTGGGCGCAATGCGCGCCATTACCGAGTCCGGGCTGCGCGTTGGTGCG
GATATCTCGGTAGTGGGATACGACGATACCGAAGACAGCTCATGTTATATCCCGCCGTTAACCACCATCA
AACAGGATTTTCGCCTGCTGGGGCAAACCAGCGTGGACCGCTTGCTGCAACTCTCTCAGGGCCAGGCGGT
GAAGGGCAATCAGCTGTTGCCCGTCTCACTGGTGAAAAGAAAAACCACGCTAGCGCCCAATACGCAAACC
GCCTCTCCCCGCGCGTTGGCCGATTCATTAATGCAGCTGGCACGACAGGTTTCCCGACTGGAAAGCGGGC
AGTGAGCGCAACGCAATTAATGTAAGTTAGCTCACTCATTAGGCACCCCAGGCTTTACACTTTATGCTTC
CGGCTCGTATGTTGTGTGGAATTGTGAGCGGATAACAATTTCACACAGGAAACAGCTATGACCATGATTA
CGGATTCACTGGCCGTCGTTTTACAACGTCGTGACTGGGAAAACCCTGGCGTTACCCAACTTAATCGCCT
TGCAGCACATCCCCCTTTCGCCAGCTGGCGTAATAGCGAAGAGGCCCGCACCGATCGCCCTTCCCAACAG
TTGCGCAGCCTGAATGGCGAATGGCGCTTTGCCTGGTTTCCGGCACCAGAAGCGGTGCCGGAAAGCTGGC
TGGAGTGCGATCTTCCTGAGGCCGATACTGTCGTCGTCCCCTCAAACTGGCAGATGCACGGTTACGATGC
GCCCATCTACACCAACGTGACCTATCCCATTACGGTCAATCCGCCGTTTGTTCCCACGGAGAATCCGACG
GGTTGTTACTCGCTCACATTTAATGTTGATGAAAGCTGGCTACAGGAAGGCCAGACGCGAATTATTTTTG
ATGGCGTTGGAATTA
